Addgene plasmid #53918: U2AF1_pCSdest
Depositing lab: Roger Reeves. Depositing organization: Johns Hopkins University and School of Medicine. Publication: Survey of Human Chromosome 21 Gene Expression Effects on Early Development in Danio rerio. Edie S, Zaghloul NA, Leitch CC, Klinedinst DK, Lebron J, Thole JF, McCallion AS, Katsanis N, Reeves RH. G3 (Bethesda). 2018 Jul 2;8(7):2215-2223. doi: 10.1534/g3.118.200144. PubMed 29760202.
Backbone
  Vector backbone: pCSDest
  Backbone manufacturer: Lawson Lab (Addgene Plasmid 22423)
  Backbone size w/o insert (bp): 4095
  Vector type: Mammalian Expression
Growth in bacteria
  Bacterial resistance: Ampicillin, 100 μg/mL
  Growth temperature: 37°C
  Growth strain: Top10
  Copy number: High Copy
Gene/Insert
  Gene/Insert name: U2AF1
  Species: H. sapiens (human)
  Insert size (bp): 723
  Entrez Gene: U2AF1 (a.k.a. FP793, RN, RNU2AF1, U2AF35, U2AFBP)
  Promoter: SP6 and CMV
  Cloning method: Gateway Cloning
  Sequencing primers: 5′ CMV-F; 3′ EBV-Rev
Terms and licenses: Academic/Nonprofit Terms; Industry Terms
Depositor comments: NM_006758
How to cite: U2AF1_pCSdest was a gift from Roger Reeves (Addgene plasmid # 53918 ; http://n2t.net/addgene:53918 ; RRID:Addgene_53918)
