[The description below was written by a language model from this plasmid's Addgene catalogue record.]
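Description:
U2AF1_pCSdest is a mammalian expression plasmid carrying the human U2AF1 coding sequence (about 723 bp) in the pCSDest backbone, a Gateway destination vector of roughly 4.1 kb without insert. The insert was introduced by Gateway recombination, so it is expected to be flanked by the attB-type sites left by that reaction, although no feature table is supplied to confirm this or any other element. The plasmid is maintained in E. coli at high copy number under ampicillin selection. The record does not name the origin of replication, and it does not mention any epitope tag, fusion partner or reporter.

U2AF1, also known as U2AF35, encodes the small subunit of the U2 snRNP auxiliary factor, a splicing factor involved in 3′ splice site recognition, and the gene lies on human chromosome 21. The depositor comment points to a RefSeq transcript as the source of the sequence. Two promoters are listed upstream of the insert, and they serve different purposes. The CMV promoter drives strong constitutive expression after transfection into vertebrate cells, while the SP6 bacteriophage promoter allows in vitro transcription of mRNA from the same template.

This dual arrangement suits embryo microinjection work. It fits the associated publication, a survey of how expression of human chromosome 21 genes affects early development in zebrafish. The construct therefore appears to belong to a set of chromosome 21 clones built for overexpression screening in embryos, and it could equally be used for general U2AF1 expression in cultured cells.
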