>Addgene plasmid #53918 | U2AF1_pCSdest | addgene partial sequence | sequence record 95380 | EBV-rev 5'-GTGGTTTGTCCAAACTCATC-3'
TACGACTCACTATAGTTCTAGAGGCTCGAGAGGATCACCACTTTGTACAAGAAAGCTGGGTTCTAGAATC
GCCCAGATCTTTCACGATCTCTCGACCGCCTCCTGTCACGCTCCCGTCCGCCGCCACCTCCACCACCGCC
ACCGCCACCGCCACGACCACGGTCTCTAGACCGAGAACGACGCTCCCGGGATCGGGATCTTGATCTATGC
TTCTTGCGACGGCGGCCATACAGCTCCCGCCGCAGCTCTCTGGAAATGGGCTTCAAATGCATGAAGTTGC
AGAAGCCGCCTCGTGTGCATTCTCCCATCTCATACTGACGGCAGCAGGCTTCTCTGAAGTCCGTCACGGG
TGACAGCTCGGCGTGGATCGGCTGTCCATTAAACCAACGGTTATTCAAGTCAATCACAGCCTTTTCCGCA
TCTTCCTCACGGCGAAACTTGACGTACACGTTCCCCACCAGGTGGTCTCCCAGGTTGTCACAGACGTTCA
TCTCCTCTACTTCCCCATACTTCTCCTCCATTTCTGTAAAAACCTCCTCAAAAAACTCATCATAGTGTTC
CTGCATCTCCACATCGCTCACGGCACAGCGCAAACCGTCAGCAGACTGGGAAGAGTTTTGAGGGTTACGG
TAAATGTTCAAGAGGGCAATGGTCTGGCTAAACGTCGGTTTATTGTGCAACCGAGAGCACCTGTCTCCAT
GACGACATGCTCCAATTTTGAAATAAAATGAACAGTTGACTTTGTCTTTCTCGGTGCCG
