>Addgene plasmid #53918 | U2AF1_pCSdest | addgene partial sequence | sequence record 95929 | CMV-F 5'-CGCAAATGGGCGGTAGGCGTG-3'
GCATGCTCGTTTAGGGAACCGCCATTCTGCCTGGGGACGTCGGAGCAAGCTTGATTTAGGTGACACTATA
GAATACAAGCTACTTGTTCTTTTTGCAGGATCCCATCGATTCGAATTCAAGGATCACAAGTTTGTACAAA
AAAGCAGGCACCATGGCGGAGTATCTGGCCTCCATCTTCGGCACCGAGAAAGACAAAGTCAACTGTTCAT
TTTATTTCAAAATTGGAGCATGTCGTCATGGAGACAGGTGCTCTCGGTTGCACAATAAACCGACGTTTAG
CCAGACCATTGCCCTCTTGAACATTTACCGTAACCCTCAAAACTCTTCCCAGTCTGCTGACGGTTTGCGC
TGTGCCGTGAGCGATGTGGAGATGCAGGAACACTATGATGAGTTTTTTGAGGAGGTTTTTACAGAAATGG
AGGAGAAGTATGGGGAAGTAGAGGAGATGAACGTCTGTGACAACCTGGGAGACCACCTGGTGGGGAACGT
GTACGTCAAGTTTCGCCGTGAGGAAGATGCGGAAAAGGCTGTGATTGACTTGAATAACCGTTGGTTTAAT
GGACAGCCGATCCACGCCGAGCTGTCACCCGTGACGGACTTCAGAGAAGCCTGCTGCCGTCAGTATGAGA
TGGGAGAATGCACACGAGGCGGCTTCTGCAACTTCATGCATTTGAAGCCCATTTCCAGAGAGCTGCGGCG
GGAGCTGTATGGCCGCCGTCGCAAGAAGCATAGATCAAGATCCCGATCCCGGGAGCGTCGTTCTCGGTCT
AGAGACCGTGGTCGTGGCGGTGGCGGTGGCGGTGGTGGAGGTGGCGGCGGACGGGAGCGTGACAGGAGGC
GGTCGV
